Addgene plasmid #128672: pLVX-Flag-Polß(KTM)-IRES-puro
Purpose: mammalian expression of Flag-Polß(KTM: K41R/K61R/K81R) protein with puromycin selection
Depositing lab: Robert Sobol. Depositing organization: University of Pittsburgh (University, School of Medicine, and Cancer Institute). Publication: HSP90 regulates DNA repair via the interaction between XRCC1 and DNA polymerase beta. Fang Q, Inanc B, Schamus S, Wang XH, Wei L, Brown AR, Svilar D, Sugrue KF, Goellner EM, Zeng X, Yates NA, Lan L, Vens C, Sobol RW. Nat Commun. 2014 Nov 26;5:5513. doi: 10.1038/ncomms6513. PubMed 25423885.
Backbone
  Vector backbone: pLVX-GWE-IRES-puro
  Backbone size w/o insert (bp): 8247
  Total vector size (bp): 9279
  Vector type: Mammalian Expression, Lentiviral
  Selectable markers: Puromycin
Growth in bacteria
  Bacterial resistance: Ampicillin, 100 μg/mL
  Growth temperature: 37°C
  Growth strain: NEB Stable
  Copy number: Unknown
Gene/Insert
  Gene/Insert name: PolB (alt name: DNA polymerase beta)
  Species: H. sapiens (human)
  Insert size (bp): 1038
  Mutation: K41R/K61R/K81R
  GenBank ID: NM_002690
  Entrez Gene: POLB
  Promoter: CMV
  Tag / fusion protein: Flag (N terminal on insert)
  Cloning method: Gateway Cloning
  Sequencing primers: 5′ M13 forward for pENTR vector; 3′ M13 reverse for pENTR vector
Terms and licenses: Academic/Nonprofit Terms; Industry Terms: Not Available to Industry
How to cite: pLVX-Flag-Polß(KTM)-IRES-puro was a gift from Robert Sobol (Addgene plasmid # 128672 ; http://n2t.net/addgene:128672 ; RRID:Addgene_128672)
