[The description below was written by a language model from this plasmid's Addgene catalogue record and pLannotate feature annotations shown in this document.]
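Description:
pLVX-Flag-Polß(KTM)-IRES-puro is an HIV-1-based lentiviral expression plasmid for mammalian cells, built on the pLVX-GWE-IRES-puro backbone by Gateway cloning. In bacteria it is maintained through a high-copy ColE1/pUC-type origin and an ampicillin resistance gene (β-lactamase under its own promoter). The viral portion carries the elements needed to package and deliver the transgene. These are two LTR regions flanking the cassette (both annotated as truncated 5' LTRs, with adjacent nef-derived sequence), the Ψ packaging signal with partial gag and env sequence, the Rev response element for Rev-dependent nuclear export of the genomic RNA, and the cPPT/CTS, which aids nuclear import of the reverse-transcribed genome. No viral structural or enzymatic genes are intact, so packaging functions must be supplied in trans.

The payload is human DNA polymerase beta (POLB), the gap-filling polymerase and dRP lyase of base-excision repair, bearing three lysine-to-arginine substitutions (K41R/K61R/K81R, the "KTM" triple mutant) and an N-terminal Flag tag. The tag is detected in the feature table as a partial match to a 3xFLAG sequence. The open reading frame sits between attB1 and attB2 recombination sites and is transcribed from the CMV immediate early enhancer/promoter. Downstream, an EMCV IRES drives translation of puromycin N-acetyltransferase from the same transcript, so puromycin resistance is coupled to expression of the polymerase. A WPRE follows to enhance transcript stability and expression.

The construct is intended for transient or stable expression of the Flag-tagged mutant polymerase in mammalian cells with puromycin selection. The sequenced record is slightly shorter (9,229 nt) than the catalogued total size of 9,279 bp.
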