Features (pLannotate 1.2.2; 28 found; start..end, strand, type, name):
      1..234     +  misc_feature   RRE: The Rev response element (RRE) of HIV-1 allows for Rev-dependent mRNA export from the nucleus to the cytoplasm.
    611..711     +  CDS            Rev (fragment): human immunodeficiency virus 1 (HIV-1) Rev protein; rev; enhances nuclear export of unspliced and incompletely spliced viral mRNAs
    726..841     +  misc_feature   cPPT/CTS: central polypurine tract and central termination sequence of HIV-1 (lacking the first T)
    899..1202    +  enhancer       CMV enhancer: human cytomegalovirus immediate early enhancer
   1203..1406    +  promoter       CMV promoter: human cytomegalovirus (CMV) immediate early promoter
   1522..1546    +  protein_bind   attB1: mutant version of attB; recombination site for the Gateway® BP reaction BP Clonase™
   1569..1593    +  CDS            3xFLAG (fragment): three tandem FLAG® epitope tags
   1597..2601    +  CDS            POLB: DPOLB_HUMAN - Experimental evidence at protein level: Swiss-Prot protein existence level 1. Repair polymerase that plays a key role in base-excision repair. Has 5'-deoxyribose-5-phosphate lyase (dRP lyase) activity that removes the 5' sugar phosphate and also acts as a DNA polymerase that adds one nucleotide to the 3' end of the arising single-nucleotide gap. Conducts 'gap-filling' DNA synthesis in a stepwise distributive fashion rather than in a processive fashion as for other DNA polymerases. From Homo sapiens (Human).
   2621..2645    -  protein_bind   attB2: mutant version of attB; recombination site for the Gateway® BP reaction BP Clonase™
   2650..2668    -  misc_feature   MCS (fragment): pBluescript multiple cloning site
   2788..3250    +  misc_feature   IRES: internal ribosome entry site (IRES) of the encephalomyocarditis virus (EMCV)
   3283..3880    +  CDS            PuroR (fragment): puromycin N-acetyltransferase; pac from Streptomyces alboniger; confers resistance to puromycin
   3896..4484    +  misc_feature   WPRE: woodchuck hepatitis virus posttranscriptional regulatory element
   4501..5019    +  CDS            nef (fragment): NEF_HV1BR - Experimental evidence at protein level: Swiss-Prot protein existence level 1. Extracellular Nef protein targets CD4(+) T-lymphocytes for apoptosis by interacting with CXCR4 surface receptors (PubMed:14990729). From Human immunodeficiency virus type 1 group M subtype B (isolate BRU/LAI) (HIV-1).
   5067..5324    +  LTR            5' LTR (truncated): truncated 5' long terminal repeat (LTR) from HIV-1
   5476..5492    -  protein_bind   lac operator: The lac repressor binds to the lac operator to inhibit transcription in E. coli. This inhibition can be relieved by adding lactose or isopropyl-β-D-thiogalactopyranoside (IPTG). lac repressor encoded by lacI
   5500..5530    -  promoter       lac promoter: promoter for the E. coli lac operon
   5545..5566    -  protein_bind   CAP binding site: CAP binding activates transcription in the presence of cAMP. E. coli catabolite activator protein
   5579..5671    -  CDS            lacI (fragment): lac repressor; lacI; The lac repressor binds to the lac operator to inhibit transcription in E. coli. This inhibition can be relieved by adding lactose or isopropyl-β-D-thiogalactopyranoside (IPTG).
   5854..6442    -  rep_origin     ori: high-copy-number ColE1/pMB1/pBR322/pUC origin of replication
   6613..7473    -  CDS            AmpR: β-lactamase; bla; confers resistance to ampicillin, carbenicillin, and related antibiotics
   7474..7578    -  promoter       AmpR promoter: bla
   7626..7760    +  polyA_signal   SV40 poly(A) signal: SV40 polyadenylation signal
   7927..8256    +  CDS            nef (fragment): NEF_HV1BR - Experimental evidence at protein level: Swiss-Prot protein existence level 1. Extracellular Nef protein targets CD4(+) T-lymphocytes for apoptosis by interacting with CXCR4 surface receptors (PubMed:14990729). From Human immunodeficiency virus type 1 group M subtype B (isolate BRU/LAI) (HIV-1).
   8304..8561    +  LTR            5' LTR (truncated): truncated 5' long terminal repeat (LTR) from HIV-1
   8608..8733    +  misc_feature   HIV-1 Ψ: packaging signal of human immunodeficiency virus type 1
   8717..9055    +  CDS            HIV-1 gag (fragment): gag protein from human immunodeficiency virus 1; gag
   9054..9227    +  CDS            env (fragment): ENV_HV1W1 - Experimental evidence at protein level: Swiss-Prot protein existence level 1. [Transmembrane protein gp41]: Acts as a class I viral fusion protein. Under the current model, the protein has at least 3 conformational states: pre-fusion native state, pre-hairpin intermediate state, and post-fusion hairpin state. During fusion of viral and target intracellular membranes, the coiled coil regions (heptad repeats) assume a trimer-of-hairpins structure, positioning the fusion peptide in close proximity to the C-terminal region of the ectodomain. The formation of this structure appears to d
>Addgene plasmid #128672 | pLVX-Flag-Polß(KTM)-IRES-puro | addgene full sequence | sequence record 320833 | Addgene NGS Result
AGGAGCTTTGTTCCTTGGGTTCTTGGGAGCAGCAGGAAGCACTATGGGCGCAGCGTCAATGACGCTGACG
GTACAGGCCAGACAATTATTGTCTGGTATAGTGCAGCAGCAGAACAATTTGCTGAGGGCTATTGAGGCGC
AACAGCATCTGTTGCAACTCACAGTCTGGGGCATCAAGCAGCTCCAGGCAAGAATCCTGGCTGTGGAAAG
ATACCTAAAGGATCAACAGCTCCTGGGGATTTGGGGTTGCTCTGGAAAACTCATTTGCACCACTGCTGTG
CCTTGGAATGCTAGTTGGAGTAATAAATCTCTGGAACAGATTTGGAATCACACGACCTGGATGGAGTGGG
ACAGAGAAATTAACAATTACACAAGCTTAATACACTCCTTAATTGAAGAATCGCAAAACCAGCAAGAAAA
GAATGAACAAGAATTATTGGAATTAGATAAATGGGCAAGTTTGTGGAATTGGTTTAACATAACAAATTGG
CTGTGGTATATAAAATTATTCATAATGATAGTAGGAGGCTTGGTAGGTTTAAGAATAGTTTTTGCTGTAC
TTTCTATAGTGAATAGAGTTAGGCAGGGATATTCACCATTATCGTTTCAGACCCACCTCCCAACCCCGAG
GGGACCCGACAGGCCCGAAGGAATAGAAGAAGAAGGTGGAGAGAGAGACAGAGACAGATCCATTCGATTA
GTGAACGGATCTCGACGGTATCGCCTTTAAAAGAAAAGGGGGGATTGGGGGGTACAGTGCAGGGGAAAGA
ATAGTAGACATAATAGCAACAGACATACAAACTAAAGAATTACAAAAACAAATTACAAAAATTCAAAATT
TTCGGGTTTATTACAGGGACAGCAGAGATCCAGTTTATCGATAAGCTTGGGAGTTCCGCGTTACATAACT
TACGGTAAATGGCCCGCCTGGCTGACCGCCCAACGACCCCCGCCCATTGACGTCAATAATGACGTATGTT
CCCATAGTAACGCCAATAGGGACTTTCCATTGACGTCAATGGGTGGAGTATTTACGGTAAACTGCCCACT
TGGCAGTACATCAAGTGTATCATATGCCAAGTACGCCCCCTATTGACGTCAATGACGGTAAATGGCCCGC
CTGGCATTATGCCCAGTACATGACCTTATGGGACTTTCCTACTTGGCAGTACATCTACGTATTAGTCATC
GCTATTACCATGGTGATGCGGTTTTGGCAGTACATCAATGGGCGTGGATAGCGGTTTGACTCACGGGGAT
TTCCAAGTCTCCACCCCATTGACGTCAATGGGAGTTTGTTTTGGCACCAAAATCAACGGGACTTTCCAAA
ATGTCGTAACAACTCCGCCCCATTGACGCAAATGGGCGGTAGGCGTGTACGGTGGGAGGTCTATATAAGC
AGAGCTCGTTTAGTGAACCGTCAGATCGCCTGGAGACGCCATCCACGCTGTTTTGACCTCCATAGAAGAC
ACCGACTCTACTAGAGGATCTATTTCCGGTGAATTCCTCGAGACTAGATCAACAAGTTTGTACAAAAAAG
CAGGCTCCGCGGCCGCCCCCTTCACCATGGACTACAAAGACGATGACGATAAAGGCATGAGCAAACGGAA
GGCGCCGCAGGAGACTCTCAACGGGGGAATCACCGACATGCTCACAGAACTCGCAAACTTTGAGAAGAAC
GTGAGCCAAGCTATCCACAAGTACAATGCTTACAGAAGAGCAGCATCTGTTATAGCAAAATACCCACACA
AAATAAAGAGTGGAGCTGAAGCTAAGAGATTGCCTGGAGTAGGAACAAAAATTGCTGAAAAGATTGATGA
GTTTTTAGCAACTGGAAGATTACGTAAACTGGAAAAGATTCGGCAGGATGATACGAGTTCATCCATCAAT
TTCCTGACTCGAGTTAGTGGCATTGGTCCATCTGCTGCAAGGAAGTTTGTAGATGAAGGAATTAAAACAC
TAGAAGATCTCAGAAAAAATGAAGATAAATTGAACCATCATCAGCGAATTGGGCTGAAATATTTTGGGGA
CTTTGAAAAAAGAATTCCTCGTGAAGAGATGTTACAAATGCAAGATATTGTACTAAATGAAGTTAAAAAA
GTGGATTCTGAATACATTGCTACAGTCTGTGGCAGTTTCAGAAGAGGTGCAGAGTCCAGTGGTGACATGG
ATGTTCTCCTGACCCATCCCAGCTTCACTTCAGAATCAACCAAACAGCCAAAACTGTTACATCAGGTTGT
GGAGCAGTTACAAAAGGTTCATTTTATCACAGATACCCTGTCAAAGGGTGAGACAAAGTTCATGGGTGTT
TGCCAGCTTCCCAGTAAAAATGATGAAAAAGAATATCCACACAGAAGAATTGATATCAGGTTGATACCCA
AAGATCAGTATTACTGTGGTGTTCTCTATTTCACTGGGAGTGATATTTTCAATAAGAATATGAGGGCTCA
TGCCCTAGAAAAGGGTTTCACAATCAATGAGTACACCATCCGTCCCTTGGGAGTCACTGGAGTTGCAGGA
GAACCCCTGCCAGTGGATAGTGAAAAAGACATCTTTGATTACATCCAGTGGAAATACCGGGAACCCAAGG
ACCGGAGCGAATGAAAGGGTGGGCGCGCCGACCCAGCTTTCTTGTACAAAGTGGTTGATCTAGTTCTAGA
GCGGCCGCGGATCCCGCCCCTCTCCCTCCCCCCCCCCTAACGTTACTGGCCGAAGCCGCTTGGAATAAGG
CCGGTGTGCGTTTGTCTATATGTTATTTTCCACCATATTGCCGTCTTTTGGCAATGTGAGGGCCCGGAAA
CCTGGCCCTGTCTTCTTGACGAGCATTCCTAGGGGTCTTTCCCCTCTCGCCAAAGGAATGCAAGGTCTGT
TGAATGTCGTGAAGGAAGCAGTTCCTCTGGAAGCTTCTTGAAGACAAACAACGTCTGTAGCGACCCTTTG
CAGGCAGCGGAACCCCCCACCTGGCGACAGGTGCCTCTGCGGCCAAAAGCCACGTGTATAAGATACACCT
GCAAAGGCGGCACAACCCCAGTGCCACGTTGTGAGTTGGATAGTTGTGGAAAGAGTCAAATGGCTCTCCT
CAAGCGTATTCAACAAGGGGCTGAAGGATGCCCAGAAGGTACCCCATTGTATGGGATCTGATCTGGGGCC
TCGGTGCACATGCTTTACATGTGTTTAGTCGAGGTTAAAAAAACGTCTAGGCCCCCCGAACCACGGGGAC
GTGGTTTTCCTTTGAAAAACACGATGATAAGCTTGCCACAACCCACAAGGAGACGACCTTCCATGACCGA
GTACAAGCCCACGGTGCGCCTCGCCACCCGCGACGACGTCCCCCGGGCCGTACGCACCCTCGCCGCCGCG
TTCGCCGACTACCCCGCCACGCGCCACACCGTCGACCCGGACCGCCACATCGAGCGGGTCACCGAGCTGC
AAGAACTCTTCCTCACGCGCGTCGGGCTCGACATCGGCAAGGTGTGGGTCGCGGACGACGGCGCCGCGGT
GGCGGTCTGGACCACGCCGGAGAGCGTCGAAGCGGGGGCGGTGTTCGCCGAGATCGGCCCGCGCATGGCC
GAGTTGAGCGGTTCCCGGCTGGCCGCGCAGCAACAGATGGAAGGCCTCCTGGCGCCGCACCGGCCCAAGG
AGCCCGCGTGGTTCCTGGCCACCGTCGGCGTCTCGCCCGACCACCAGGGCAAGGGTCTGGGCAGCGCCGT
CGTGCTCCCCGGAGTGGAGGCGGCCGAGCGCGCCGGGGTGCCCGCCTTCCTGGAGACCTCCGCGCCCCGC
AACCTCCCCTTCTACGAGCGGCTCGGCTTCACCGTCACCGCCGACGTCGAGGTGCCCGAAGGACCGCGCA
CCTGGTGCATGACCCGCAAGCCCGGTGCCTAGACGCGTCTGGAACAATCAACCTCTGGATTACAAAATTT
GTGAAAGATTGACTGGTATTCTTAACTATGTTGCTCCTTTTACGCTATGTGGATACGCTGCTTTAATGCC
TTTGTATCATGCTATTGCTTCCCGTATGGCTTTCATTTTCTCCTCCTTGTATAAATCCTGGTTGCTGTCT
CTTTATGAGGAGTTGTGGCCCGTTGTCAGGCAACGTGGCGTGGTGTGCACTGTGTTTGCTGACGCAACCC
CCACTGGTTGGGGCATTGCCACCACCTGTCAGCTCCTTTCCGGGACTTTCGCTTTCCCCCTCCCTATTGC
CACGGCGGAACTCATCGCCGCCTGCCTTGCCCGCTGCTGGACAGGGGCTCGGCTGTTGGGCACTGACAAT
TCCGTGGTGTTGTCGGGGAAGCTGACGTCCTTTCCATGGCTGCTCGCCTGTGTTGCCACCTGGATTCTGC
GCGGGACGTCCTTCTGCTACGTCCCTTCGGCCCTCAATCCAGCGGACCTTCCTTCCCGCGGCCTGCTGCC
GGCTCTGCGGCCTCTTCCGCGTCTTCGCCTTCGCCCTCAGACGAGTCGGATCTCCCTTTGGGCCGCCTCC
CCGCCTGGAATTAATTCTGCAGTCGAGACCTAGAAAAACATGGAGCAATCACAAGTAGCAATACAGCAGC
TACCAATGCTGATTGTGCCTGGCTAGAAGCACAAGAGGAGGAGGAGGTGGGTTTTCCAGTCACACCTCAG
GTACCTTTAAGACCAATGACTTACAAGGCAGCTGTAGATCTTAGCCACTTTTTAAAAGAAAAGAGGGGAC
TGGAAGGGCTAATTCACTCCCAACGAAGACAAGATATCCTTGATCTGTGGATCTACCACACACAAGGCTA
CTTCCCTGATTAGCAGAACTACACACCAGGGCCAGGGGTCAGATATCCACTGACCTTTGGATGGTGCTAC
AAGCTAGTACCAGTTGAGCCAGATAAGGTAGAAGAGGCCAATAAAGGAGAGAACACCAGCTTGTTACACC
CTGTGAGCCTGCATGGGATGGATGACCCGGAGAGAGAAGTGTTAGAGTGGAGGTTTGACAGCCGCCTAGC
ATTTCATCACGTGGCCCGAGAGCTGCATCCGGAGTACTTCAAGAACTGCTGATATCGAGCTTGCTACAAG
GGACTTTCCGCTGGGGACTTTCCAGGGAGGCGTGGCCTGGGCGGGACTGGGGAGTGGCGAGCCCTCAGAT
CCTGCATATAAGCAGCTGCTTTTTGCCTGTACTGGGTCTCTCTGGTTAGACCAGATCTGAGCCTGGGAGC
TCTCTGGCTAACTAGGGAACCCACTGCTTAAGCCTCAATAAAGCTTGCCTTGAGTGCTTCAAGTAGTGTG
TGCCCGTCTGTTGTGTGACTCTGGTAACTAGAGATCCCTCAGACCCTTTTAGTCAGTGTGGAAAATCTCT
AGCAGTAGTAGTTCATGTCATCTTATTATTCAGTATTTATAACTTGCAAAGAAATGAATATCAGAGAGTG
AGAGGCCTTGACATTGCTAGCGTTTACCGTCGACCTCTAGCTAGAGCTTGGCGTAATCATGGTCATAGCT
GTTTCCTGTGTGAAATTGTTATCCGCTCACAATTCCACACAACATACGAGCCGGAAGCATAAAGTGTAAA
GCCTGGGGTGCCTAATGAGTGAGCTAACTCACATTAATTGCGTTGCGCTCACTGCCCGCTTTCCAGTCGG
GAAACCTGTCGTGCCAGCTGCATTAATGAATCGGCCAACGCGCGGGGAGAGGCGGTTTGCGTATTGGGCG
CTCTTCCGCTTCCTCGCTCACTGACTCGCTGCGCTCGGTCGTTCGGCTGCGGCGAGCGGTATCAGCTCAC
TCAAAGGCGGTAATACGGTTATCCACAGAATCAGGGGATAACGCAGGAAAGAACATGTGAGCAAAAGGCC
AGCAAAAGGCCAGGAACCGTAAAAAGGCCGCGTTGCTGGCGTTTTTCCATAGGCTCCGCCCCCCTGACGA
GCATCACAAAAATCGACGCTCAAGTCAGAGGTGGCGAAACCCGACAGGACTATAAAGATACCAGGCGTTT
CCCCCTGGAAGCTCCCTCGTGCGCTCTCCTGTTCCGACCCTGCCGCTTACCGGATACCTGTCCGCCTTTC
TCCCTTCGGGAAGCGTGGCGCTTTCTCATAGCTCACGCTGTAGGTATCTCAGTTCGGTGTAGGTCGTTCG
CTCCAAGCTGGGCTGTGTGCACGAACCCCCCGTTCAGCCCGACCGCTGCGCCTTATCCGGTAACTATCGT
CTTGAGTCCAACCCGGTAAGACACGACTTATCGCCACTGGCAGCAGCCACTGGTAACAGGATTAGCAGAG
CGAGGTATGTAGGCGGTGCTACAGAGTTCTTGAAGTGGTGGCCTAACTACGGCTACACTAGAAGAACAGT
ATTTGGTATCTGCGCTCTGCTGAAGCCAGTTACCTTCGGAAAAAGAGTTGGTAGCTCTTGATCCGGCAAA
CAAACCACCGCTGGTAGCGGTGGTTTTTTTGTTTGCAAGCAGCAGATTACGCGCAGAAAAAAAGGATCTC
AAGAAGATCCTTTGATCTTTTCTACGGGGTCTGACGCTCAGTGGAACGAAAACTCACGTTAAGGGATTTT
GGTCATGAGATTATCAAAAAGGATCTTCACCTAGATCCTTTTAAATTAAAAATGAAGTTTTAAATCAATC
TAAAGTATATATGAGTAAACTTGGTCTGACAGTTACCAATGCTTAATCAGTGAGGCACCTATCTCAGCGA
TCTGTCTATTTCGTTCATCCATAGTTGCCTGACTCCCCGTCGTGTAGATAACTACGATACGGGAGGGCTT
ACCATCTGGCCCCAGTGCTGCAATGATACCGCGAGACCCACGCTCACCGGCTCCAGATTTATCAGCAATA
AACCAGCCAGCCGGAAGGGCCGAGCGCAGAAGTGGTCCTGCAACTTTATCCGCCTCCATCCAGTCTATTA
ATTGTTGCCGGGAAGCTAGAGTAAGTAGTTCGCCAGTTAATAGTTTGCGCAACGTTGTTGCCATTGCTAC
AGGCATCGTGGTGTCACGCTCGTCGTTTGGTATGGCTTCATTCAGCTCCGGTTCCCAACGATCAAGGCGA
GTTACATGATCCCCCATGTTGTGCAAAAAAGCGGTTAGCTCCTTCGGTCCTCCGATCGTTGTCAGAAGTA
AGTTGGCCGCAGTGTTATCACTCATGGTTATGGCAGCACTGCATAATTCTCTTACTGTCATGCCATCCGT
AAGATGCTTTTCTGTGACTGGTGAGTACTCAACCAAGTCATTCTGAGAATAGTGTATGCGGCGACCGAGT
TGCTCTTGCCCGGCGTCAATACGGGATAATACCGCGCCACATAGCAGAACTTTAAAAGTGCTCATCATTG
GAAAACGTTCTTCGGGGCGAAAACTCTCAAGGATCTTACCGCTGTTGAGATCCAGTTCGATGTAACCCAC
TCGTGCACCCAACTGATCTTCAGCATCTTTTACTTTCACCAGCGTTTCTGGGTGAGCAAAAACAGGAAGG
CAAAATGCCGCAAAAAAGGGAATAAGGGCGACACGGAAATGTTGAATACTCATACTCTTCCTTTTTCAAT
ATTATTGAAGCATTTATCAGGGTTATTGTCTCATGAGCGGATACATATTTGAATGTATTTAGAAAAATAA
ACAAATAGGGGTTCCGCGCACATTTCCCCGAAAAGTGCCACCTGACGTCGACGGATCGGGAGATCAACTT
GTTTATTGCAGCTTATAATGGTTACAAATAAAGCAATAGCATCACAAATTTCACAAATAAAGCATTTTTT
TCACTGCATTCTAGTTGTGGTTTGTCCAAACTCATCAATGTATCTTATCATGTCTGGATCAACTGGATAA
CTCAAGCTAACCAAAATCATCCCAAACTTCCCACCCCATACCCTATTACCACTGCCAATTACCTGTGGTT
TCATTTACTCTAAACCTGTGATTCCTCTGAATTATTTTCATTTTAAAGAAATTGTATTTGTTAAATATGT
ACTACAAACTTAGTAGTTGGAAGGGCTAATTCACTCCCAAAGAAGACAAGATATCCTTGATCTGTGGATC
TACCACACACAAGGCTACTTCCCTGATTAGCAGAACTACACACCAGGGCCAGGGGTCAGATATCCACTGA
CCTTTGGATGGTGCTACAAGCTAGTACCAGTTGAGCCAGATAAGGTAGAAGAGGCCAATAAAGGAGAGAA
CACCAGCTTGTTACACCCTGTGAGCCTGCATGGGATGGATGACCCGGAGAGAGAAGTGTTAGAGTGGAGG
TTTGACAGCCGCCTAGCATTTCATCACGTGGCCCGAGAGCTGCATCCGGAGTACTTCAAGAACTGCTGAT
ATCGAGCTTGCTACAAGGGACTTTCCGCTGGGGACTTTCCAGGGAGGCGTGGCCTGGGCGGGACTGGGGA
GTGGCGAGCCCTCAGATCCTGCATATAAGCAGCTGCTTTTTGCCTGTACTGGGTCTCTCTGGTTAGACCA
GATCTGAGCCTGGGAGCTCTCTGGCTAACTAGGGAACCCACTGCTTAAGCCTCAATAAAGCTTGCCTTGA
GTGCTTCAAGTAGTGTGTGCCCGTCTGTTGTGTGACTCTGGTAACTAGAGATCCCTCAGACCCTTTTAGT
CAGTGTGGAAAATCTCTAGCAGTGGCGCCCGAACAGGGACTTGAAAGCGAAAGGGAAACCAGAGGAGCTC
TCTCGACGCAGGACTCGGCTTGCTGAAGCGCGCACGGCAAGAGGCGAGGGGCGGCGACTGGTGAGTACGC
CAAAAATTTTGACTAGCGGAGGCTAGAAGGAGAGAGATGGGTGCGAGAGCGTCAGTATTAAGCGGGGGAG
AATTAGATCGCGATGGGAAAAAATTCGGTTAAGGCCAGGGGGAAAGAAAAAATATAAATTAAAACATATA
GTATGGGCAAGCAGGGAGCTAGAACGATTCGCAGTTAATCCTGGCCTGTTAGAAACATCAGAAGGCTGTA
GACAAATACTGGGACAGCTACAACCATCCCTTCAGACAGGATCAGAAGAACTTAGATCATTATATAATAC
AGTAGCAACCCTCTATTGTGTGCATCAAAGGATAGAGATAAAAGACACCAAGGAAGCTTTAGACAAGATA
GAGGAAGAGCAAAACAAAAGTAAGACCACCGCACAGCAAGCGGCCGGCCGCTGATCTTCAGACCTGGAGG
AGGAGATATGAGGGACAATTGGAGAAGTGAATTATATAAATATAAAGTAGTAAAAATTGAACCATTAGGA
GTAGCACCCACCAAGGCAAAGAGAAGAGTGGTGCAGAGAGAAAAAAGAGCAGTGGGAAT
